>Addgene plasmid #236899 | Beclin-1-HiBiT Vector (CMV) | addgene full sequence | sequence record 473381 | Addgene NGS Result
TCAATATTGGCCATTAGCCATATTATTCATTGGTTATATAGCATAAATCAATATTGGCTATTGGCCATTG
CATACGTTGTATCTATATCATAATATGTACATTTATATTGGCTCATGTCCAATATGACCGCCATGTTGGC
ATTGATTATTGACTAGTTATTAATAGTAATCAATTACGGGGTCATTAGTTCATAGCCCATATATGGAGTT
CCGCGTTACATAACTTACGGTAAATGGCCCGCCTGGCTGACCGCCCAACGACCCCCGCCCATTGACGTCA
ATAATGACGTATGTTCCCATAGTAACGCCAATAGGGACTTTCCATTGACGTCAATGGGTGGAGTATTTAC
GGTAAACTGCCCACTTGGCAGTACATCAAGTGTATCATATGCCAAGTCCGCCCCCTATTGACGTCAATGA
CGGTAAATGGCCCGCCTGGCATTATGCCCAGTACATGACCTTACGGGACTTTCCTACTTGGCAGTACATC
TACGTATTAGTCATCGCTATTACCATGGTGATGCGGTTTTGGCAGTACACCAATGGGCGTGGATAGCGGT
TTGACTCACGGGGATTTCCAAGTCTCCACCCCATTGACGTCAATGGGAGTTTGTTTTGGCACCAAAATCA
ACGGGACTTTCCAAAATGTCGTAATAACCCCGCCCCGTTGACGCAAATGGGCGGTAGGCGTGTACGGTGG
GAGGTCTATATAAGCAGAGCTGGTTTAGTGAACCGTCAGATCACTAGAAGCTTTATTGCGGTAGTTTATC
ACAGTTAAATTGCTAACGCAGTCAGTGCTTCTGACACAACAGTCTCGAACTTAAGCTGCAGAAGTTGGTC
GTGAGGCACTGGGCAGGTAAGTATCAAGGTTACAAGACAGGTTTAAGGAGACCAATAGAAACTGGGCTTG
TCGAGACAGAGAAGACTCTTGCGTTTCTGATAGGCACCTATTGGTCTTACTGACATCCACTTTGCCTTTC
TCTCCACAGGTGTCCACTCCCAGTTCAATTACAGCTCTTAAGGCTAGAGTATTAATACGACTCACTATAG
GGCTAGCGATCGCC
[1350 nt withheld, positions 1065-2414]
GTTTCTCAAGGCAGTTCAGGTGGCTCGAGCGGTGTGAGCGGCTGGCGGCTGTTCAAGAAGATTAGCTAAG
GCCGCGACTCTAGAGTCGACCTGCAGGCATGCAAGCTGATCCGGCTGCTAACAAAGCCCGAAAGGAAGCT
GAGTTGGCTGCTGCCACCGCTGAGCAATAACTAGCATAACCCCTTGGGGCGGCCGCTTCGAGCAGACATG
ATAAGATACATTGATGAGTTTGGACAAACCACAACTAGAATGCAGTGAAAAAAATGCTTTATTTGTGAAA
TTTGTGATGCTATTGCTTTATTTGTAACCATTATAAGCTGCAATAAACAAGTTAACAACAACAATTGCAT
TCATTTTATGTTTCAGGTTCAGGGGGAGATGTGGGAGGTTTTTTTAAGCAAGTAAAACCTCTACAAATGT
GGTAAAATCGAATTTTAACAAAATATTAACGCTTACAATTTCCTGATGCGGTATTTTCTCCTTACGCATC
TGTGCGGTATTTCACACCGCATACGCGGATCTGCGCAGCACCATGGCCTGAAATAACCTCTGAAAGAGGA
ACTTGGTTAGGTACCTTCTGAGGCGGAAAGAACCAGCTGTGGAATGTGTGTCAGTTAGGGTGTGGAAAGT
CCCCAGGCTCCCCAGCAGGCAGAAGTATGCAAAGCATGCATCTCAATTAGTCAGCAACCAGGTGTGGAAA
GTCCCCAGGCTCCCCAGCAGGCAGAAGTATGCAAAGCATGCATCTCAATTAGTCAGCAACCATAGTCCCG
CCCCTAACTCCGCCCATCCCGCCCCTAACTCCGCCCAGTTCCGCCCATTCTCCGCCCCATGGCTGACTAA
TTTTTTTTATTTATGCAGAGGCCGAGGCCGCCTCGGCCTCTGAGCTATTCCAGAAGTAGTGAGGAGGCTT
TTTTGGAGGCCTAGGCTTTTGCAAAAAGCTTAATTAACTGTTGACAATTAATCATCGGCATAGTATATCG
GCATAGTATAATACGACAAGGTGAGGAACTAAACCCAGGAGGCAGATCATGATTGAACAAGATGGATTGC
ACGCAGGTTCTCCGGCCGCTTGGGTGGAGAGGCTATTCGGCTATGACTGGGCACAACAGACAATCGGCTG
CTCTGATGCCGCCGTGTTCCGGCTGTCAGCGCAGGGGCGCCCGGTTCTTTTTGTCAAGACCGACCTGTCC
GGTGCCCTGAATGAACTGCAGGACGAGGCAGCGCGGCTATCGTGGCTGGCCACGACGGGCGTTCCTTGCG
CAGCTGTGCTCGACGTTGTCACTGAAGCGGGAAGGGACTGGCTGCTATTGGGCGAAGTGCCGGGGCAGGA
TCTCCTGTCATCTCACCTTGCTCCTGCCGAGAAAGTATCCATCATGGCTGATGCAATGCGGCGGCTGCAT
ACGCTTGATCCGGCTACCTGCCCATTCGACCACCAAGCGAAACATCGCATCGAGCGAGCACGTACTCGGA
TGGAAGCCGGTCTTGTCGATCAGGATGATCTGGACGAAGAGCATCAGGGGCTCGCGCCAGCCGAACTGTT
CGCCAGGCTCAAGGCGCGCATGCCCGACGGCGAGGATCTCGTCGTGACCCATGGCGATGCCTGCTTGCCG
AATATCATGGTGGAAAATGGCCGCTTTTCTGGATTCATCGACTGTGGCCGGCTGGGTGTGGCGGACCGCT
ATCAGGACATAGCGTTGGCTACCCGTGATATTGCTGAAGAGCTTGGCGGCGAATGGGCTGACCGCTTCCT
CGTGCTTTACGGTATCGCCGCTCCCGATTCGCAGCGCATCGCCTTCTATCGCCTTCTTGACGAGTTCTTC
TGAGCGGGACTCTGGGGTTCGAAATGACCGACCAAGCGACGCCCAACCTGCCATCACGATGGCCGCAATA
AAATATCTTTATTTTCATTACATCTGTGTGTTGGTTTTTTGTGTGAATCGATAGCGATAAGGATCCTCTT
TGCGCTTGCGTTTTCCCTTGTCCAGATAGCCCAGTAGCTGACATTCATCCGGGGTCAGCACCGTTTCTGC
GGACTGGCTTTCTACCCGGTATCAGCTCACTCAAAGGCGGTAATACGGTTATCCACAGAATCAGGGGATA
ACGCAGGAAAGAACATGTGAGCAAAAGGCCAGCAAAAGGCCAGGAACCGTAAAAAGGCCGCGTTGCTGGC
GTTTTTCCATAGGCTCCGCCCCCCTGACGAGCATCACAAAAATCGACGCTCAAGTCAGAGGTGGCGAAAC
CCGACAGGACTATAAAGATACCAGGCGTTTCCCCCTGGAAGCTCCCTCGTGCGCTCTCCTGTTCCGACCC
TGCCGCTTACCGGATACCTGTCCGCCTTTCTCCCTTCGGGAAGCGTGGCGCTTTCTCATAGCTCACGCTG
TAGGTATCTCAGTTCGGTGTAGGTCGTTCGCTCCAAGCTGGGCTGTGTGCACGAACCCCCCGTTCAGCCC
GACCGCTGCGCCTTATCCGGTAACTATCGTCTTGAGTCCAACCCGGTAAGACACGACTTATCGCCACTGG
CAGCAGCCACTGGTAACAGGATTAGCAGAGCGAGGTATGTAGGCGGTGCTACAGAGTTCTTGAAGTGGTG
GCCTAACTACGGCTACACTAGAAGGACAGTATTTGGTATCTGCGCTCTGCTGAAGCCAGTTACCTTCGGA
AAAAGAGTTGGTAGCTCTTGATCCGGCAAACAAACCACCGCTGGTAGCGGTGGTTTTTTTGTTTGCAAGC
AGCAGATTACGCGCAGAAAAAAAGGATTTCAAGAAGATCCTTTGATCTTTTCTACGGGGTCTGACGCTCA
GTGGAACGAAAACTCACGTTAAGGGATTTTGGTCATGAGATTATCAAAAAGGATCTTCACCTAGATCCTT
TTATAGTCCGGAAATACAGGAACGCACGCTGGATGGCCCTTCGCTGGGATGGTGAAACCATGAAAAATGG
CAGCTTCAGTGGATTAAGTGGGGGTAATGTGGCCTGTACCCTCTGGTTGCATAGGTATTCATACGGTTAA
AATTTATCAGGCGCGATTGCGGCAGTTTTTCGGGTGGTTTGTTGCCATTTTTACCTGTCTGCTGCCGTGA
TCGCGCTGAACGCGTTTTAGCGGTGCGTACAATTAAGGGATTATGGTAAATCCACTTACTGTCTGCCCTC
GTAGCCATCGAGATAAACCGCAGTACTCCGGCCACGATGCGTCCGGCGTAGAGGATCGAGATCT
Features (pLannotate 1.2.2; 19 found; start..end, strand, type, name):
    140..517     +  enhancer       CMV enhancer: human cytomegalovirus immediate early enhancer
    519..718     +  promoter       CMV promoter: human cytomegalovirus (CMV) immediate early promoter
    857..989     +  intron         chimeric intron: chimera between introns from human β-globin and immunoglobulin heavy chain genes
   1033..1051    +  promoter       T7 promoter: promoter for bacteriophage T7 RNA polymerase
   1065..2414    +  CDS            BECN1 (sequence withheld): BECN1_HUMAN - Also known as GT197. Experimental evidence at protein level: Swiss-Prot protein existence level 1. Beclin-1-C 35 kDa localized to mitochondria can promote apoptosis; it induces the mitochondrial translocation of BAX and the release of proapoptotic factors. From Homo sapiens (Human).
   2492..2521    +  misc_feature   MCS (fragment): pUC18/19 multiple cloning site
   2528..2577    +  CDS            SET1 (fragment): solubility-enhancement tag derived from T7 phage gene 10B
   2585..2604    +  terminator     T7 terminator (fragment): transcription terminator for bacteriophage T7 RNA polymerase
   2626..2747    -  polyA_signal   SV40 poly(A) signal: SV40 polyadenylation signal
   2770..2838    -  CDS            large T antigen (fragment): large T antigen from SV40 (simian virus 40)
   2843..2875    +  rep_origin     M13 ori (fragment): M13 bacteriophage origin of replication; arrow indicates direction of (+) strand synthesis
   2876..2927    -  misc_feature   bom (fragment): basis of mobility region from pBR322
   2992..3349    +  promoter       SV40 promoter: SV40 enhancer and early promoter
   3364..3411    +  promoter       EM7 promoter: synthetic bacterial promoter&nbsp
   3443..4234    +  CDS            neo: KKA2_KLEPN - Also known as kan, nptII. Experimental evidence at protein level: Swiss-Prot protein existence level 1. Resistance to kanamycin, neomycin, paromomycin, ribostamycin, butirosin and gentamicin B. From Klebsiella pneumoniae.
   4301..4349    +  polyA_signal   poly(A) signal: synthetic polyadenylation signal
   4370..4459    -  CDS            tnpA (fragment): TN5P_ECOLX - Also known as tnp. Experimental evidence at protein level: Swiss-Prot protein existence level 1. Mediates transposition of transposon Tn5 by a 'cut and paste' mechanism. First, the monomeric transposase binds the 19 bp inverted DNA repeats flanking the transposon. Then, dimerization of the DNA- bound transposase creates a synaptic DNA complex. After nicking of the first DNA strand, excision of the transposon proceeds through a series of intermediates. The transposase then mediates the insertion of the transposon at a new site by strand transfer. The activity of the wild- type tran
   4588..5176    -  rep_origin     ori: high-copy-number ColE1/pMB1/pBR322/pUC origin of replication
   5292..5575    +  misc_feature   cer region: ColE1-derived recombination site that helps to maintain plasmids as monomers
