[The description below was written by a language model from this plasmid's Addgene catalogue record and pLannotate feature annotations shown in this document.]
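Description:
Beclin-1-HiBiT Vector (CMV) is a mammalian expression plasmid built on the pBiT3.1-C [CMV/HiBiT/Blast] backbone that expresses human Beclin-1 (BECN1, also known as ATG6 or VPS30) with a C-terminal HiBiT tag. The unmutated BECN1 coding sequence sits downstream of the human cytomegalovirus immediate-early enhancer and promoter and a chimeric β-globin/immunoglobulin intron, which generally improves transcript processing and expression. A T7 promoter lies just ahead of the open reading frame, and the transcript is terminated by an SV40 polyadenylation signal. HiBiT is a short peptide that complements the LgBiT polypeptide to reconstitute a functional NanoLuc-type luciferase, so the amount of tagged protein can be read out as luminescence. The tag itself was not called by the automated annotation, though it is presumably encoded in the short stretch following the BECN1 sequence. Several small fragment hits in that region (MCS, SET1, T7 terminator, large T antigen, M13 ori, bom, tnpA) are likely incidental matches.

In bacteria the plasmid replicates from a high-copy ColE1/pUC-type origin, with a cer site that helps keep it monomeric, and it is selected with kanamycin. The feature table shows a neo/nptII gene driven by tandem SV40 early and EM7 promoters and followed by a synthetic poly(A) signal, an arrangement that allows expression in both bacterial and mammalian cells. The catalogue entry and backbone name list blasticidin as the mammalian selectable marker, but no blasticidin resistance gene is annotated in the sequenced record, and this discrepancy cannot be resolved from the data given. The construct is intended for luminescent detection and quantification of Beclin-1, an autophagy regulator, in mammalian cells.
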