Addgene plasmid #236899: Beclin-1-HiBiT Vector (CMV)
Purpose: Express Beclin-1-HiBiT in Mammalian Cells under a CMV promoter
Depositing lab: Promega Corporation.
Backbone
  Vector backbone: pBiT3.1-C [CMV/HiBiT/Blast] Vector
  Vector type: Mammalian Expression
  Selectable markers: Blasticidin
Growth in bacteria
  Bacterial resistance: Kanamycin, 50 μg/mL
  Growth temperature: 37°C
  Growth strain: DH5alpha
  Copy number: High Copy
Gene/Insert
  Gene/Insert name: Beclin
  Species: H. sapiens (human)
  Mutation: None
  Entrez Gene: BECN1 (a.k.a. ATG6, VPS30, beclin1)
  Promoter: CMV
  Tag / fusion protein: HiBiT (C terminal on backbone)
  Cloning method: Other
Terms and licenses: Academic/Nonprofit Terms; Industry Terms
How to cite: Beclin-1-HiBiT Vector (CMV) was a gift from Promega Corporation (Addgene plasmid # 236899 ; http://n2t.net/addgene:236899 ; RRID:Addgene_236899)
